Addgene plasmid #26444: p176 Dync1i2.B (Ex1b)
Depositing lab: Elizabeth Fisher. Depositing organization: University College London. Publication: Mouse cytoplasmic dynein intermediate chains: identification of new isoforms, alternative splicing and tissue distribution of transcripts. Kuta A, Deng W, Morsi El-Kadi A, Banks GT, Hafezparast M, Pfister KK, Fisher EM. PLoS One. 2010 . 5(7):e11682. 10.1371/journal.pone.0011682 PubMed 20657784.
Backbone
  Vector backbone: pCR4-TOPO
  Backbone manufacturer: Invitrogen
  Backbone size w/o insert (bp): 3956
  Vector type: subcloning and sequencing
Growth in bacteria
  Bacterial resistance: Kanamycin, 50 μg/mL
  Growth temperature: 37°C
  Growth strain: DH5alpha
  Growth instructions: TOP10 [Invitrogen], standard LB with 50 ug/ml of kanamicin
  Copy number: High Copy
Gene/Insert
  Gene/Insert name: cytoplasmic dynein 1 intermediate chain 2 isoform B (exon 1b) (alt name: Dync1i2, IC74, DIC)
  Species: M. musculus (mouse)
  Insert size (bp): 2462
  Mutation: N/A
  GenBank ID: NM_010064
  Entrez Gene: Dync1i2 (a.k.a. 3110079H08Rik, AW554389, Dnci, Dncic2)
  Cloning method: TOPO Cloning
  Sequencing primers: 5′ M13, T7; 3′ M13, T7
Terms and licenses: Academic/Nonprofit Terms; Industry Terms: Not Available to Industry
How to cite: p176 Dync1i2.B (Ex1b) was a gift from Elizabeth Fisher (Addgene plasmid # 26444 ; http://n2t.net/addgene:26444 ; RRID:Addgene_26444)
