[The description below was written by a language model from this plasmid's Addgene catalogue record.]
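Description:
p176 Dync1i2.B (Ex1b) is a bacterial subcloning and sequencing plasmid built on the commercial pCR4-TOPO backbone (about 3.96 kb without insert). It carries a roughly 2.46 kb mouse cDNA for cytoplasmic dynein 1 intermediate chain 2 (Dync1i2, also known as IC74 or DIC). The insert is the B splice isoform in the version that uses the alternative exon 1b. It was introduced by TOPO cloning, in which a PCR product is ligated directly into a topoisomerase-activated vector, and no mutations are recorded. The plasmid is maintained at high copy number in standard E. coli cloning strains and is selected with kanamycin.

The vector is classed as a cloning and sequencing vehicle rather than an expression construct. The record lists no eukaryotic promoter, epitope tag or reporter attached to the insert, and no feature table is provided, so the orientation of the cDNA and the exact flanking elements cannot be stated. Sequencing primer sites listed for both ends are M13 and T7, which allow the insert to be read from the flanking vector sequence.

The plasmid comes from a study that catalogued mouse cytoplasmic dynein intermediate chain transcripts, identifying new isoforms, alternative splicing patterns and their tissue distribution. It therefore serves mainly as a sequence-verified reference clone for this particular Dync1i2 splice variant. From it the cDNA can be sequenced, compared with other isoforms, amplified, or transferred into expression or tagging vectors for work on dynein motor complex composition.
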