>Addgene plasmid #26444 | p176 Dync1i2.B (Ex1b) | depositor partial sequence | sequence record 12485 | Author sequence
CAGTTGGAGAGGGACGTTCCCGGGAAGTTACCGGCCAGAGAAAGCGATCTCCACTCCGCCACCTGACAGG
TCACAACCATGTCGGACAAAAGTGATTTAAAAGCTGAGTTGGAACGTAAGAAGCAACGGTTGGCCCAAAT
CAGAGAAGAAAAGAAGAGGAAAGAAGAGGAAAGAAAAAAAAAGGAAACTGATCAGAAGAAGGAAGCTGCT
GTTTCTGTACAAGAAGAGTCTGATCTTGAAAAAAAAAGAAGAGAAGCTGAGGCATTGCTTCAAAGCATGG
GACTAACTACGGACTCCCCTATTGTCCCTCCTCCTATGTCTCCATCCTCCAAGTCGGTGAGCACGCCAAG
TGAAGCTGGAAGCCAGGATTCTGGAGATGGCGCCGTGGGATCTAGGACGCTGCATTGGGATACAGATCCA
TCAGTTCTTCAGCTTCACTCAGATTCCGATTTGGGACGAGGACCTATTAAACTTGGAATGGCCAAAATTA
CTCAAGTTGACTTTCCCCCTCGAGAAATCGTCACATACACAAAGGAAACTCAGACCCCGGTTACAGCTCA
ACCCAAAGAAGATGAGGAGGAGGAAGATGATGTAGCAACTCCTAAACCTCCTGTTGAACCTGAAGAAGAG
AAAACTTTGAAAAAAGACGAAGAGAATGATAGCAAAGCTCCACCTCATGAACTAACTGAAGAAGAAAAGC
AACAGATTTTACACTCAGAAGAATTTTTAAGTTTCTTTGACCATTCTACGAGAATTGTAGAAAGAGCCCT
TTCTGAGCAGATTAACATCTTCTTTGACTACAGTGGGAGAGACTTGGAAGACAAAGAAGGGGAGATTCAA
GCAGGTGCTAAGCTGTCATTAAATCGACAGTTCTTTGATGAGCGTTGGTCAAAGCATCGAGTTGTTAGTT
GTTTGGATTGGTCATCCCAGTATCCAGAATTACTTGTGGCTTCCTATAATAACAATGAAGAGGCTCCTCA
TGAGCCTGATGGTGTGGCCCTCGTGTGGAATATGAAGTACAAAAAAACTACCCCAGAGTATGTGTTCCAC
TGCCAGTCAGCTGTAATGTCTGCTACATTTGCAAAATTTCATCCGAATCTTGTTGTTGGAGGTACATATT
CAGGCCAGATTGTGCTTTGGGATAACCGCAGCAATAAAAGAACTCCTGTCCAGAGAACGCCGCTGTCAGC
TGCTGCACACACACACCCTGTCTACTGTGTAAATGTTGTTGGAACACAAAATGCTCACAATCTGATTAGC
ATCTCTACTGATGGAAAAATTTGTTCCTGGAGTTTGGACATGCTTTCCCATCCACAGGATAGCATGGAGT
TGGTTCATAAACAGTCAAAGGCAGTAGCTGTAACATCTATGTCTTTCCCTGTTGGAGACGTCAACAACTT
TGTTGTGGGCAGTGAAGAAGGTTCTGTGTATACAGCATGCCGCCATGGCAGCAAAGCTGGAATCAGTGAG
ATGTTTGAGGGACACCAGGGACCCATCACTGGAATCCACTGTCACGCGGCTGTTGGAGCAGTAGACTTCT
CACATCTGTTTGTCACTTCGTCTTTTGACTGGACAGTTAAACTTTGGACAACTAAGAATAACAAGCCTTT
GTACTCATTTGAAGATAATTCAGACTATGTCTATGATGTTATGTGGTCACCCACCCACCCAGCCCTGTTT
GCCTGTGTGGACGGCATGGGGAGACTGGATCTATGGAATCTCAACAATGACACAGAGGTACCAACTGCCA
GCATTTCTGTGGAGGGCAACCCTGCTCTTAACCGTGTGAGATGGACCCACTCAGGAAGAGAAATTGCCGT
GGGTGATTCTGAAGGACAGATTGTCATCTATGATGTGGGAGAGCAGATCGCTGTTCCCCGAAATGATGAA
TGGGCAAGATTTGGCCGAACACTCGCAGAAATTAACGCAAACCGAGCTGACGCAGAGGAGGAGGCAGCTA
CCCGAATCCCTGCCTAGCCTGAAAAGCGGCTGTAGCCTTAGCAAATTTGGCAAAAATGATTAAGTAGATC
TCAAACTATTTGCATGCTTCTGATTAAATGAGTGTTAAAAGAAAATGCCATGGATAATCTGGGTTTAATA
CAGGAAGCAAAGCTTACAATGCCTTTTTATATTATATTCACTTTGTTTTGGATTGGTGTCATTTTTAATA
CAGCTGACAACTTTACAGAATGCAGCCTTTTCTGAATTCTAACACTTGGGTGTATATTGTTAATTATTCT
TTTGGATTCTTTTGAACTTGTAATACTATATATAATTATTTCTAAAGCACAGATTAAGTAAGTTCTGCAT
ATTTCTAAGTAGCCACAATTCCTTATTCCGCACTAAGTACATACCTCCGTGTCAGTGGTGTTCTTCCTGT
CCAAGTGTATAGGAATATTGTTCCCTCCCCGCATGCCGTCGCCTACCTGTTGTAAGTTTCATGTTGATGC
CATTTCCCTTCT
