>Addgene plasmid #26444 | p176 Dync1i2.B (Ex1b) | addgene partial sequence | sequence record 32881 | 26444 with mDync1i2-R 5'-cttggacaggaagaacacca
TTAGTGCGGAATAAGGAATTGTGGCTACTTAGAAATATGCAGAACTTACTTAATCTGTGCTTTAGAAATA
ATTATATATAGTATTACAAGTTCAAAAGAATCCAAAAGAATAATTAACAATATACACCCAAGTGTTAGAA
TTCAGAAAAGGCTGCATTCTGTAAAGTTGTCAGCTGTATTAAAAATGACACCAATCCAAAACAAAGTGAA
TATAATATAAAAAGGCATTGTAAGCTTTGCTTCCTGTATTAAACCCAGATTATCCATGGCATTTTCTTTT
AACACTCATTTAATCAGAAGCATGCAAATAGTTTGAGATCTACTTAATCATTTTTGCCAAATTTGCTAAG
GCTACAGCCGCTTTTCAGGCTAGGCAGGGATTCGGGTAGCTGCCTCCTCCTCTGCGTCAGCTCGGTTTGC
GTTAATTTCTGCGAGTGTTCGGCCAAATCTTGCCCATTCATCATTTCGGGGAACAGCGATCTGCTCTCCC
ACATCATAGATGACAATCTGTCCTTCAGAATCACCCACGGCAATTTCTCTTCCTGAGTGGGTCCATCTCA
CACGGTTAAGAGCAGGGTTGCCCTCCACAGAAATGCTGGCAGTTGGTACCTCTGTGTCATTGTTGAGATT
CCATAGATCCAGTCTCCCCATGCCGTCCACACAGGCAAACAGGGCTGGGTGGGTGGGTGACCACATAACA
TCATAGACATAGTCTGAATTATCTTCAAATGAGTACAAAGGCTTGTTATTCTTAGTTGTCCAAAGTTTAA
